>Addgene plasmid #29681 | pCS2 DN-GSK3-GFP | addgene partial sequence | sequence record 35271 | 29681 with EGFP-C
AGCTGTCAGGAATTCAAGGCCTCTCGAGCCTCTAGAAGCGGAAGGCCGAGAACCACTTCCTTTGCAGAAA
GCTGCAAACCCGTGCAACAGCCGTCATCTTTTGGCAGCATGAAAGTCAGCCGAGATAAAGATGGCAGCAA
GGTAACCACAGTAGTAGCGACCCCAGGCCAGGGGCCCGACAGACAGCAAGAAGTCACCTATACGGACACC
AAGGTCATTGGCAACGGATCGTTTGGTGTGGTGTACCAGGCCAAACTGTGCGACACGGGAGAGCTGGTGG
CTATCAGGAGGGTGCTGCAAGACAAGAGGTTTAAGAATCGAGAACTGCAGATCATGAGAAAGCTGGATCA
CTGCAACATCGTGCGTCTGCGCTACTTCTTCTACTCCAGTGGGGAGAAGAAGGATGAAGTTTACCTGAAC
TTGGTGCTGGACTACGTACCCGAAACTGTCTACAGAGTGGCCAGACATTACAGCCGGGCTAAGCAGGCGC
TCCCCATAATCTACGTCAAGTTGTACATGTATCAGCTGTTCCGCAGTTTAGCCTACATCCATTCCTTTGG
GATCTGCCACCGAGATATCAAACCACAGAATCTACTGCTGGACCCAGAAACTGCTGTACTCAAGCTGTGC
GACTTTGGCAGTGCCAAGCAGCTGGTCCGTGGAGAGCCCAACGTGTCGTACATCTGCTCCCGGTACTACA
GGGCCCCGGAGTTGATCTTTGGAGCCACAGATTACACCTCCAGTATTGACGTGTGGTCAGCAGGCTGTGT
ATTGGCTGAACTGCTGCTGGGTCAGCCCATCTTCCCGGGGGAACAGCGGGGTGGATCAGCTGGTTGAGAT
A
