[The description below was written by a language model from this plasmid's Addgene catalogue record.]
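Description:
pCS2 DN-GSK3-GFP is a mammalian expression plasmid built on the pCS2 backbone (about 4.1 kb without insert). It is maintained in bacteria as a high-copy plasmid under ampicillin selection. The record does not list the promoter, origin of replication or other backbone features. The use of SP6 and T3 as the 5′ and 3′ sequencing primers shows that these phage promoter sequences flank the cloning region. In pCS2-type vectors, the SP6 site is commonly used to make synthetic mRNA in vitro, for example for injection into embryos, in addition to direct expression from transfected DNA.

The payload is a roughly 1.4 kb insert encoding Xenopus laevis glycogen synthase kinase 3, cloned into an XbaI site that is preserved at both ends. Because the same enzyme was used on both sides, the cloning was not directional. The coding sequence carries two lysine-to-arginine substitutions, K85R and K86R. Substitutions of this kind in conserved lysines are a standard way to abolish catalytic activity, which fits the "DN" (dominant-negative) label in the name. The protein is fused to GFP, recorded as an N-terminal tag supplied by the backbone, although the construct name places GFP after GSK3. The fusion allows the inactive kinase to be followed by fluorescence in living or fixed cells.

The associated publication reports that Wnt signaling requires sequestration of GSK3 inside multivesicular endosomes. The construct is therefore suited to tracking the subcellular localization of a catalytically inactive GSK3 and to interfering with endogenous GSK3 function in Wnt pathway experiments.
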