Addgene plasmid #29681: pCS2 DN-GSK3-GFP
Depositing lab: Edward De Robertis. Depositing organization: University of California, Los Angeles (UCLA). Publication: Wnt signaling requires sequestration of glycogen synthase kinase 3 inside multivesicular endosomes. Taelman VF, Dobrowolski R, Plouhinec JL, Fuentealba LC, Vorwald PP, Gumper I, Sabatini DD, De Robertis EM. Cell. 2010 Dec 23. 143(7):1136-48. 10.1016/j.cell.2010.11.034 PubMed 21183076.
Backbone
  Vector backbone: pCS2
  Backbone size w/o insert (bp): 4096
  Vector type: Mammalian Expression
Growth in bacteria
  Bacterial resistance: Ampicillin, 100 μg/mL
  Growth temperature: 37°C
  Growth strain: DH5alpha
  Copy number: High Copy
Gene/Insert
  Gene/Insert name: glycogen synthase kinase 3
  Species: X. laevis (frog)
  Insert size (bp): 1394
  Mutation: K85R and K86R
  Tag / fusion protein: GFP (N terminal on backbone)
  Cloning method: Restriction Enzyme; 5′ cloning site Xba1 (not destroyed); 3′ cloning site Xba1 (not destroyed)
  Sequencing primers: 5′ SP6; 3′ T3
Terms and licenses: Academic/Nonprofit Terms; Industry Terms: Not Available to Industry
How to cite: pCS2 DN-GSK3-GFP was a gift from Edward De Robertis (Addgene plasmid # 29681 ; http://n2t.net/addgene:29681 ; RRID:Addgene_29681)
